>Addgene plasmid #29184 | pEMS1385 | addgene partial sequence | sequence record 39558 | EGFP-N 5'-CGTCGCCGTCCAGCTCGACCAG-3'
CTCGCCCTTGCTCACCATGGTGGCGGAAGTTCCTATACCTTTTGAAGAATAGGAACTTCGGCGCGCCCCT
TGCTGCAGGCGTCGTCTCTGCTGCGGGTCCTGGGCGGCAGGACTGGTGGGCAGAGGCAGCCTCTTATTCC
CTCTGCCCAGGGAGGATGGATGAACCCTGGTGCAGCCCACTGCAGGCCGTGGCAGCCAATGGGAGCCGAA
GGCGGGGGTGGCAGGGCTGCCAGGCCTGCACACAGGGCTGCATTGACCAAGCAGCCCCGGGGACTTGCTG
GGAGCCAGGATTGCACATGGGCTGAGGAAGAAAAAAGGGCCTGTAGGGCAGGAAGTGGGGAGTCAGCTTT
TTGTGCGATTTCTTTATTACATGAATATTGATGTCACCCTAAAGGCAAGGTTGGGGGTGGGGAGAGGAGA
GAGACTTGGATTAATTGATTCAAACAAAGCAAATGTGCAGCCAAGAACAAGCAGCTTCCAAGTACAGGCT
GAGCATAGGAGATTAAGTGGCCTGCAAGTTGGTTTCTAATGGAGAGGCCCCTGGAGCTTCTCTCCTCTGC
CATCCTCCAAGTCTGGCCCCACTGGGCGTGAAGTTCTGTGGACAGTAGTGCTTGTCTGTGGTCAGCCCTG
GGCTCAACGGGGCTGCCTCA
