>Addgene plasmid #29184 | pEMS1385 | addgene partial sequence | sequence record 39679 | pEMS1307-fwd 5'-ccgcacgtctaagaaaccat-3'
AAAATAGGCGTATCACGAGGCCCTTTCGTCTTCAAGAATTAATTCCGATCATATTCAATAACCCTTAATG
AATTCGAGCTCCTAGGCCGGCCGTGAGAAAGAGCCAGGCCAAGAGGACGCTCAGGAAGAAATGGTTCTTT
TCTTTTGGGTGGAACGGAATGGAGGGGTAGAAACTAAGTGGTAGCTTAAAAAGCCCCTTTAGGACAATTG
GCAGCATTTCAGAAGTGTCAATAGGATGATGTGTTTTAATCTCCACATTACTGCTGCTTTGTGGACACCT
GACTGCATCAGCCCTAGACAGCTAGAGGTGTGTTTTGCCATAAATCAGAGAAACGTCAGGTTTCATGGCC
CAGAAGTGATTGTTGACATTTTCCCGGCGGTACTACAAATACTGCCTCTTCTGTAACTATTTGAAGAGTA
AAGATTTTGCTTCCCACTGGGGCTAAAAATGATGGAGAACCTAATGCTAGTTTAGTCCTATATCATAAAT
AAATGCTTCCCTTTTCTCCTTATATTTCTTCCACCGCCCTGGGTAAGTAACTCTTCAGTTTTCCAGTTTC
CCTCAGTTTGAAGTGCCAGGGTCCCCACAGCCCCAGG
