[The description below was written by a language model from this plasmid's Addgene catalogue record.]
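Description:
pEMS1385 is a Pleiades Promoter Project plasmid built on the large pEMS1306 backbone (about 16.5 kb without insert). It carries the MiniPromoter Ple186, a roughly 4 kb human regulatory sequence derived from the S100B gene (S100 calcium binding protein B). The MiniPromoter was inserted by restriction cloning between FseI and AscI sites, although the record does not say whether these sites survived cloning. The plasmid is a high-copy construct propagated in standard E. coli cloning strains under ampicillin selection. No origin of replication or other backbone feature is listed, and no feature table was provided, so the rest of this unusually large backbone cannot be described from the record.

The payload is a promoter-reporter arrangement rather than a protein-coding insert. Ple186 sits upstream of an EGFP-NLS reporter supplied by the backbone. The catalogue lists this reporter as a C-terminal tag, but here it serves as the readout of promoter activity. The nuclear localisation signal concentrates the green fluorescent protein in the nucleus, which generally makes individual expressing cells easier to identify and count in tissue.

MiniPromoters in this collection are compact assemblies of human regulatory sequence designed to drive selective, region- or cell-type-restricted expression in the brain. pEMS1385 is the construct used to characterise the expression pattern of Ple186 in the associated published toolbox. The specific pattern observed, the host organism and the delivery or integration strategy are not stated in the record. The plasmid is available to academic and nonprofit users only.
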