Addgene plasmid #29184: pEMS1385
Purpose: Pleiades (Ple) MiniPromoter expression pattern described in Portales-Casamar et al., PNAS, 2010 (PMID: 20807748).
Depositing lab: Elizabeth Simpson. Depositing organization: University of British Columbia. Publication: A regulatory toolbox of MiniPromoters to drive selective expression in the brain. Portales-Casamar E, Swanson DJ, Liu L, de Leeuw CN, Banks KG, Ho Sui SJ, Fulton DL, Ali J, Amirabbasi M, Arenillas DJ, Babyak N, Black SF, Bonaguro RJ, Brauer E, Candido TR, Castellarin M, Chen J, Chen Y, Cheng JC, Chopra V, Docking TR, Dreolini L, D'Souza CA, Flynn EK, Glenn R, Hatakka K, Hearty TG, Imanian B, Jiang S, Khorasan-zadeh S, Komljenovic I, Laprise S, Liao NY, Lim JS, Lithwick S, Liu F, Liu J, Lu M, McConechy M, McLeod AJ, Milisavljevic M, Mis J, O'Connor K, Palma B, Palmquist DL, Schmouth JF, Swanson MI, Tam B, Ticoll A, Turner JL, Varhol R, Vermeulen J, Watkins RF, Wilson G, Wong BK, Wong SH, Wong TY, Yang GS, Ypsilanti AR, Jones SJ, Holt RA, Goldowitz D, Wasserman WW, Simpson EM. Proc Natl Acad Sci U S A. 2010 Sep 21. 107(38):16589-94. 10.1073/pnas.1009158107 PubMed 20807748.
Backbone
  Vector backbone: pEMS1306
  Backbone size w/o insert (bp): 16454
  Vector type: Pleiades Promoter Project [sic, Pleaides Plieades]
Growth in bacteria
  Bacterial resistance: Ampicillin, 100 μg/mL
  Growth temperature: 37°C
  Growth strain: DH5alpha
  Growth instructions: DH10B
  Copy number: High Copy
Gene/Insert
  Gene/Insert name: Ple186 (alt names: S100B; S100 protein, beta polypeptide, neural; S100 calcium binding protein B)
  Species: H. sapiens (human)
  Insert size (bp): 4006
  Entrez Gene: S100B (a.k.a. NEF, S100, S100-B, S100beta)
  Tag / fusion protein: EGFP-NLS (C terminal on backbone)
  Cloning method: Restriction Enzyme; 5′ cloning site FseI (unknown if destroyed); 3′ cloning site AscI (unknown if destroyed)
  Sequencing primers: 5′ Unknown
Terms and licenses: Academic/Nonprofit Terms; Industry Terms: Not Available to Industry
How to cite: pEMS1385 was a gift from Elizabeth Simpson (Addgene plasmid # 29184 ; http://n2t.net/addgene:29184 ; RRID:Addgene_29184)
